Addgene plasmid #215791: pNIC-SufI-NHSTIIT-GG
Purpose: (Empty Backbone) Cloning of target gene with N terminal SufI TatA pathway signal peptide His6 Twin Strep tag and TEV cleavage
Depositing lab: ASAP Discovery & Frank von Delft. Depositing organization: University of Oxford. Publication: A selection of Golden Gate vectors to simplify recombinant protein production in Escherichia coli. Fairhead M, Koekemoer L, Williams E, von Delft F. bioRxiv 2024.02.13.579886 10.1101/2024.02.13.579886.
Backbone
  Vector backbone: pNIC28a
  Backbone manufacturer: Novagen
  Vector type: Bacterial Expression
Growth in bacteria
  Bacterial resistance: Kanamycin, 50 μg/mL
  Growth temperature: 37°C
  Growth strain: DH5alpha
  Copy number: Low Copy
Gene/Insert
  Gene/Insert name: None
Depositor comments: Please visit https://doi.org/10.1101/2024.02.13.579886 for bioRxiv preprint.
How to cite: pNIC-SufI-NHSTIIT-GG was a gift from ASAP Discovery & Frank von Delft (Addgene plasmid # 215791 ; http://n2t.net/addgene:215791 ; RRID:Addgene_215791)
