[The description below was written by a language model from this plasmid's Addgene catalogue record and pLannotate feature annotations shown in this document.]
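Description:
pNIC-SufI-NHSTIIT-GG is an empty bacterial expression backbone of about 5.5 kb, derived from the pET-style pNIC28a vector and intended for Golden Gate insertion of a target gene for recombinant protein production in Escherichia coli. It is selected with kanamycin through an aminoglycoside phosphotransferase (aph(3')-Ia) gene. It replicates from a ColE1/pBR322-type origin, and the accompanying rop gene and bom region fit the low copy number given in the catalogue entry. An f1 origin is also present. The short tetracycline-resistance fragments and a predicted open reading frame appear to be non-functional remnants of pBR322 ancestry.

Expression is driven by a T7 promoter followed by a lac operator and the phage T7 gene 10 ribosome binding site, with a plasmid-borne lacI gene supplying repressor. Transcription therefore requires a host that provides T7 RNA polymerase and is induced with IPTG, and it ends at a T7 terminator. Immediately after the start site the annotation finds a short fragment of ftsP (sufI), which corresponds to the SufI signal peptide that directs folded proteins to the periplasm through the twin-arginine translocation (Tat) pathway. According to the stated purpose, this leader is followed by a His6 tag, a Twin-Strep tag and a TEV protease cleavage site, so the cloned protein can be exported, affinity purified and then freed of its tags.

The automated feature table does not explicitly annotate the Twin-Strep tag, the TEV site or the Golden Gate cloning sites. It leaves an unannotated stretch between the signal peptide and a short His-tag match near the terminator. The small "SET1" hit there may be only a backbone sequence match, since the record does not describe a solubility tag.
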