Features (pLannotate 1.2.2; 19 found; start..end, strand, type, name):
     49..67      +  promoter       T7 promoter: promoter for bacteriophage T7 RNA polymerase
     68..92      +  protein_bind   lac operator: The lac repressor binds to the lac operator to inhibit transcription in E. coli. This inhibition can be relieved by adding lactose or isopropyl-β-D-thiogalactopyranoside (IPTG). lac repressor encoded by lacI
    107..129     +  RBS            RBS: efficient ribosome binding site from bacteriophage T7 gene 10 (Olins and Rangwala, 1989)
    137..217     +  CDS            ftsP (fragment): FTSP_ECOLI - Also known as sufI. Experimental evidence at protein level: Swiss-Prot protein existence level 1. Cell division protein that is required for growth during stress conditions. May be involved in protecting or stabilizing the divisomal assembly under conditions of stress. From Escherichia coli (strain K12).
    450..467     +  CDS            9xHis (fragment): 9xHis affinity tag
    477..526     +  CDS            SET1 (fragment): solubility-enhancement tag derived from T7 phage gene 10B
    534..581     +  terminator     T7 terminator: transcription terminator for bacteriophage T7 RNA polymerase
    618..1046    +  rep_origin     f1 ori (sequence partly withheld): f1 bacteriophage origin of replication; arrow indicates direction of (+) strand synthesis
   1099..1156    +  promoter       AmpR promoter (fragment): bla
   1165..1980    -  CDS            KanR: aminoglycoside phosphotransferase; aph(3')-Ia; confers resistance to kanamycin in bacteria or G418 (Geneticin®) in eukaryotes
   2102..2690    +  rep_origin     ori: high-copy-number ColE1/pMB1/pBR322/pUC origin of replication
   2876..3015    -  misc_feature   bom: basis of mobility region from pBR322
   3117..3308    -  CDS            rop: Rop protein, which maintains plasmids at low copy number; rop
   3325..3705    +  CDS            YPB1_ECOLX: Protein predicted: Swiss-Prot protein existence level 4. From Escherichia coli.
   3777..4068    -  CDS            TcR (fragment): tetracycline efflux protein; tet; confers resistance to tetracycline
   4083..4104    -  protein_bind   CAP binding site: CAP binding activates transcription in the presence of cAMP. E. coli catabolite activator protein
   4117..5199    -  CDS            lacI: lac repressor; lacI; The lac repressor binds to the lac operator to inhibit transcription in E. coli. This inhibition can be relieved by adding lactose or isopropyl-β-D-thiogalactopyranoside (IPTG).
   5200..5277    -  promoter       lacI promoter: lacI
   5285..27      -  CDS            TcR (fragment) (across the origin): tetracycline efflux protein; tet; confers resistance to tetracycline
>Addgene plasmid #215791 | pNIC-SufI-NHSTIIT-GG | addgene full sequence | sequence record 426132 | Addgene NGS Result
GCCACGATGCGTCCGGCGTAGAGGATCGAGATCTCGATCCCGCGAAATTAATACGACTCACTATAGGGGA
ATTGTGAGCGGATAACAATTCCCCTCTAGAAATAATTTTGTTTAACTTTAAGAAGGAGATATACATATGA
GCCTGAGTCGTCGCCAGTTTATCCAAGCGTCCGGCATTGCCTTATGCGCTGGTGCAGTGCCGCTGAAAGC
CTCGGCGATGCACCATCATCATCATCATTCTTCTGGTGCGAGCTGGAGTCACCCACAATTCGAGAAAGGT
GGTGGCTCTGGTGGCGGTTCAGGCGGCTCCGCCTGGTCCCATCCACAGTTTGAAAAGGGTTCTGGTGTAG
ATCTGGGTACCGAGAACCTGTACTTCCAATCCATGAGAGACCGCGGATAATTCGGGTCTCACTCGAGCAC
CCGTCGACAAGCTTGCGGCCGCACTCGAGCACCACCACCACCACCACTGAGATCCGGCTGCTAACAAAGC
CCGAAAGGAAGCTGAGTTGGCTGCTGCCACCGCTGAGCAATAACTAGCATAACCCCTTGGGGCCTCTAAA
CGGGTCTTGAGGGGTTTTTTGCTGAAAGGAGGAACTATATCCGGATTGGCGAATGGG
[124 nt withheld, positions 618-741]
C
[91 nt withheld, positions 743-833]
A
[49 nt withheld, positions 835-883]
CCTTTGACGTTGGAGTCCACGTTCTTT
[37 nt withheld, positions 911-947]
ACCCTATCTCGGTCTATTCTTTTGATTTATAAGGGATTTTGCCGATTTCGGCCTATTGGTTAAAAAATGA
GCTGATTTAACAAAAATTTAACGCGAATTTTAACAAAATATTAACGCTTACAATTTAGGTGGCACTTTTC
GGGGAAATGTGCGCGGAACCCCTATTTGTTTATTTTTCTAAATACATTCAAATATGTATCCGCTCATGAA
TTAATTCTTAGAAAAACTCATCGAGCATCAAATGAAACTGCAATTTATTCATATCAGGATTATCAATACC
ATATTTTTGAAAAAGCCGTTTCTGTAATGAAGGAGAAAACTCACCGAGGCAGTTCCATAGGATGGCAAGA
TCCTGGTATCGGTCTGCTATTCCGACTCGTCCAACATCAATACAACCTATTAATTTCCCCTCGTCAAAAA
TAAGGTTATCAAGTGAGAAATCACCATGAGTGACGACTGAATCCGGTGAGAATGGCAAAAGTTTATGCAT
TTCTTTCCAGACTTGTTCAACAGGCCAGCCATTACGCTCGTCATCAAAATCACTCGCATCAACCAAACCG
TTATTCATTCGTGATTGCGCCTGAGCGAGACGAAATACGCGATCGCTGTTAAAAGGACAATTACAAACAG
GAATCGAATGCAACCGGCGCAGGAACACTGCCAGCGCATCAACAATATTTTCACCTGAATCAGGATATTC
TTCTAATACCTGGAATGCTGTTTTCCCGGGGATCGCAGTGGTGAGTAACCATGCATCATCAGGAGTACGG
ATAAAATGCTTGATGGTCGGAAGAGGCATAAATTCCGTCAGCCAGTTTAGTCTGACCATCTCATCTGTAA
CATCATTGGCAACGCTACCTTTGCCATGTTTCAGAAACAACTCTGGCGCATCGGGCTTCCCATACAATCG
ATAGATTGTCGCACCTGATTGCCCGACATTATCGCGAGCCCATTTATACCCATATAAATCAGCATCCATG
TTGGAATTTAATCGCGGCCTAGAGCAAGACGTTTCCCGTTGAATATGGCTCATAACACCCCTTGTATTAC
TGTTTATGTAAGCAGACAGTTTTATTGTTCATGACCAAAATCCCTTAACGTGAGTTTTCGTTCCACTGAG
CGTCAGACCCCGTAGAAAAGATCAAAGGATCTTCTTGAGATCCTTTTTTTCTGCGCGTAATCTGCTGCTT
GCAAACAAAAAAACCACCGCTACCAGCGGTGGTTTGTTTGCCGGATCAAGAGCTACCAACTCTTTTTCCG
AAGGTAACTGGCTTCAGCAGAGCGCAGATACCAAATACTGTCCTTCTAGTGTAGCCGTAGTTAGGCCACC
ACTTCAAGAACTCTGTAGCACCGCCTACATACCTCGCTCTGCTAATCCTGTTACCAGTGGCTGCTGCCAG
TGGCGATAAGTCGTGTCTTACCGGGTTGGACTCAAGACGATAGTTACCGGATAAGGCGCAGCGGTCGGGC
TGAACGGGGGGTTCGTGCACACAGCCCAGCTTGGAGCGAACGACCTACACCGAACTGAGATACCTACAGC
GTGAGCTATGAGAAAGCGCCACGCTTCCCGAAGGGAGAAAGGCGGACAGGTATCCGGTAAGCGGCAGGGT
CGGAACAGGAGAGCGCACGAGGGAGCTTCCAGGGGGAAACGCCTGGTATCTTTATAGTCCTGTCGGGTTT
CGCCACCTCTGACTTGAGCGTCGATTTTTGTGATGCTCGTCAGGGGGGCGGAGCCTATGGAAAAACGCCA
GCAACGCGGCCTTTTTACGGTTCCTGGCCTTTTGCTGGCCTTTTGCTCACATGTTCTTTCCTGCGTTATC
CCCTGATTCTGTGGATAACCGTATTACCGCCTTTGAGTGAGCTGATACCGCTCGCCGCAGCCGAACGACC
GAGCGCAGCGAGTCAGTGAGCGAGGAAGCGGAAGAGCGCCTGATGCGGTATTTTCTCCTTACGCATCTGT
GCGGTATTTCACACCGCAATGGTGCACTCTCAGTACAATCTGCTCTGATGCCGCATAGTTAAGCCAGTAT
ACACTCCGCTATCGCTACGTGACTGGGTCATGGCTGCGCCCCGACACCCGCCAACACCCGCTGACGCGCC
CTGACGGGCTTGTCTGCTCCCGGCATCCGCTTACAGACAAGCTGTGACCGTCTCCGGGAGCTGCATGTGT
CAGAGGTTTTCACCGTCATCACCGAAACGCGCGAGGCAGCTGCGGTAAAGCTCATCAGCGTGGTCGTGAA
GCGATTCACAGATGTCTGCCTGTTCATCCGCGTCCAGCTCGTTGAGTTTCTCCAGAAGCGTTAATGTCTG
GCTTCTGATAAAGCGGGCCATGTTAAGGGCGGTTTTTTCCTGTTTGGTCACTGATGCCTCCGTGTAAGGG
GGATTTCTGTTCATGGGGGTAATGATACCGATGAAACGAGAGAGGATGCTCACGATACGGGTTACTGATG
ATGAACATGCCCGGTTACTGGAACGTTGTGAGGGTAAACAACTGGCGGTATGGATGCGGCGGGACCAGAG
AAAAATCACTCAGGGTCAATGCCAGCGCTTCGTTAATACAGATGTAGGTGTTCCACAGGGTAGCCAGCAG
CATCCTGCGATGCAGATCCGGAACATAATGGTGCAGGGCGCTGACTTCCGCGTTTCCAGACTTTACGAAA
CACGGAAACCGAAGACCATTCATGTTGTTGCTCAGGTCGCAGACGTTTTGCAGCAGCAGTCGCTTCACGT
TCGCTCGCGTATCGGTGATTCATTCTGCTAACCAGTAAGGCAACCCCGCCAGCCTAGCCGGGTCCTCAAC
GACAGGAGCACGATCATGCGCACCCGTGGGGCCGCCATGCCGGCGATAATGGCCTGCTTCTCGCCGAAAC
GTTTGGTGGCGGGACCAGTGACGAAGGCTTGAGCGAGGGCGTGCAAGATTCCGAATACCGCAAGCGACAG
GCCGATCATCGTCGCGCTCCAGCGAAAGTGGTCCTCGCCGAAAATGACCCAGAGCGCTGCCGGCACCTGT
CCTACGAGTTGCATGATAAAGAAGACAGTCATAAGTGCGGCGACGATAGTCATGCCCCGCGCCCACCGGA
AGGAGCTGACTGGGTTGAAGGCTCTCAAGGGCATCGGTCGAGATCCCGGTGCCTAATGAGTGAGCTAACT
TACATTAATTGCGTTGCGCTCACTGCCCGCTTTCCAGTCGGGAAACCTGTCGTGCCAGCTGCATTAATGA
ATCGGCCAACGCGCGGGGAGAGGCGGTTTGCGTATTGGGCGCCAGGGTGGTTTTTCTTTTCACCAGTGAG
ACGGGCAACAGCTGATTGCCCTTCACCGCCTGGCCCTGAGAGAGTTGCAGCAAGCGGTCCACGCTGGTTT
GCCCCAGCAGGCGAAAATCCTGTTTGATGGTGGTTAACGGCGGGATATAACATGAGCTGTCTTCGGTATC
GTCGTATCCCACTACCGAGATATCCGCACCAACGCGCAGCCCGGACTCGGTAATGGCGCGCATTGCGCCC
AGCGCCATCTGATCGTTGGCAACCAGCATCGCAGTGGGAACGATGCCCTCATTCAGCATTTGCATGGTTT
GTTGAAAACCGGACATGGCACTCCAGTCGCCTTCCCGTTCCGCTATCGGCTGAATTTGATTGCGAGTGAG
ATATTTATGCCAGCCAGCCAGACGCAGACGCGCCGAGACAGAACTTAATGGGCCCGCTAACAGCGCGATT
TGCTGGTGACCCAATGCGACCAGATGCTCCACGCCCAGTCGCGTACCGTCTTCATGGGAGAAAATAATAC
TGTTGATGGGTGTCTGGTCAGAGACATCAAGAAATAACGCCGGAACATTAGTGCAGGCAGCTTCCACAGC
AATGGCATCCTGGTCATCCAGCGGATAGTTAATGATCAGCCCACTGACGCGTTGCGCGAGAAGATTGTGC
ACCGCCGCTTTACAGGCTTCGACGCCGCTTCGTTCTACCATCGACACCACCACGCTGGCACCCAGTTGAT
CGGCGCGAGATTTAATCGCCGCGACAATTTGCGACGGCGCGTGCAGGGCCAGACTGGAGGTGGCAACGCC
AATCAGCAACGACTGTTTGCCCGCCAGTTGTTGTGCCACGCGGTTGGGAATGTAATTCAGCTCCGCCATC
GCCGCTTCCACTTTTTCCCGCGTTTTCGCAGAAACGTGGCTGGCCTGGTTCACCACGCGGGAAACGGTCT
GATAAGAGACACCGGCATACTCTGCGACATCGTATAACGTTACTGGTTTCACATTCACCACCCTGAATTG
ACTCTCTTCCGGGCGCTATCATGCCATACCGCGAAAGGTTTTGCGCCATTCGATGGTGTCCGGGATCTCG
ACGCTCTCCCTTATGCGACTCCTGCATTAGGAAGCAGCCCAGTAGTAGGTTGAGGCCGTTGAGCACCGCC
GCCGCAAGGAATGGTGCATGCAAGGAGATGGCGCCCAACAGTCCCCCGGCCACGGGGCCTGCCACCATAC
CCACGCCGAAACAAGCGCTCATGAGCCCGAAGTGGCGAGCCCGATCTTCCCCATCGGTGATGTCGGCGAT
ATAGGCGCCAGCAACCGCACCTGTGGCGCCGGTGATGCCG
